Addgene plasmid #165062: pJT11F
Purpose: Introducing GAL promoters-controlled monterpene limonene-producing module and Y-FAST and in S. cerevisiae
Depositing lab: Claudia Vickers. Depositing organization: University of Queensland. Publication: Auxin-mediated protein depletion for metabolic engineering in terpene-producing yeast. Lu Z, Peng B, Ebert BE, Dumsday G, Vickers CE. Nat Commun. 2021 Feb 16;12(1):1051. doi: 10.1038/s41467-021-21313-1. PubMed 33594068.
Backbone
  Vector backbone: pRS425
  Vector type: Yeast Expression
Growth in bacteria
  Bacterial resistance: Ampicillin, 100 μg/mL
  Growth temperature: 37°C
  Growth strain: DH5alpha
  Copy number: High Copy
Gene/Insert
  Gene/Insert name: T-RPL3>ERG20-N127W>P-GAL1-P-GAL10>Y-FAST>T-ALD6-P-GAL2>ClLS>T-RPL41B
  Species: Other
  Mutation: WT
  Cloning method: Gibson Cloning
Terms and licenses: Academic/Nonprofit Terms; Industry Terms: Not Available to Industry
How to cite: pJT11F was a gift from Claudia Vickers (Addgene plasmid # 165062 ; http://n2t.net/addgene:165062 ; RRID:Addgene_165062)
