[The description below was written by a language model from this plasmid's Addgene catalogue record and pLannotate feature annotations shown in this document.]
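Description:
pJT11F is a yeast expression plasmid built on the pRS425 episomal shuttle backbone, assembled by Gibson cloning and about 13.1 kb in the sequenced record. In E. coli it replicates at high copy from a ColE1/pUC-type origin and is selected with ampicillin through the β-lactamase gene. In Saccharomyces cerevisiae it is maintained by the 2μ origin and selected through the LEU2 auxotrophic marker under its own promoter. Standard backbone remnants are also present, including an f1 origin, T7 and T3 promoters flanking the cloning region, and lacZα/lac promoter fragments. Several short hits to yeast or bacterial genes in the automated annotation most likely reflect flanking or terminator sequences rather than functional coding regions.

The payload is a three-gene, galactose-promoter-controlled module. The divergent GAL1,10 promoter, regulated by Gal4, drives ERG20 carrying the N127W substitution on one side, ending in the RPL3 terminator. On the other side it drives Y-FAST, which ends in the ALD6 terminator. Y-FAST is annotated as the photoactive yellow protein from which this fluorogen-activating tag is derived, and it serves as a reporter. The region annotated as an ALD6 fragment corresponds to that terminator segment. Downstream, a GAL2 promoter, named in the insert but not annotated, drives ClLS, a citrus limonene synthase, followed by the RPL41B terminator. The annotation matches ClLS to a Citrus sinensis (+)-limonene synthase that converts geranyl diphosphate to limonene. The record names the ERG20 variant but does not describe its effect; such farnesyl diphosphate synthase mutants are generally used to favour geranyl diphosphate supply for monoterpene synthesis. The plasmid was made to introduce limonene production plus the Y-FAST reporter into yeast, in work on auxin-mediated protein depletion for terpene metabolic engineering.
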