Features (pLannotate 1.2.2; 26 found; start..end, strand, type, name):
     28..616     -  rep_origin     ori: high-copy-number ColE1/pMB1/pBR322/pUC origin of replication
    787..1647    -  CDS            AmpR: β-lactamase; bla; confers resistance to ampicillin, carbenicillin, and related antibiotics
   1648..1752    -  promoter       AmpR promoter: bla
   1779..3121    -  rep_origin     2μ ori: yeast 2μ plasmid origin of replication
   3189..3224    +  CDS            rop (fragment): Rop protein, which maintains plasmids at low copy number; rop
   3326..3376    +  misc_feature   bom (fragment): basis of mobility region from pBR322
   3375..3491    +  CDS            NFS1 (fragment): NFS1_YEAST - Also known as SPL1 From Saccharomyces cerevisiae (strain ATCC 204508 / S288c) (Baker's yeast).
   3853..4947    -  CDS            LEU2: 3-isopropylmalate dehydrogenase, required for leucine biosynthesis; S. cerevisiae LEU2; yeast auxotrophic marker
   4948..5355    -  promoter       LEU2 promoter: S. cerevisiae LEU2
   5495..5572    -  CDS            YO192_YEAST (fragment): Experimental evidence at protein level: Swiss-Prot protein existence level 1. From Saccharomyces cerevisiae (strain ATCC 204508 / S288c) (Baker's yeast).
   5603..5655    +  misc_feature   bom (fragment): basis of mobility region from pBR322
   5683..6111    -  rep_origin     f1 ori (sequence partly withheld): f1 bacteriophage origin of replication; arrow indicates direction of (+) strand synthesis
   6115..6270    -  CDS            lacZα (fragment): LacZα fragment of β-galactosidase; lacZ fragment
   6278..6296    +  promoter       T7 promoter: promoter for bacteriophage T7 RNA polymerase
   6316..6384    +  CDS            YNG1 (fragment): YNG1_YEAST - Experimental evidence at protein level: Swiss-Prot protein existence level 1. Histone-binding component of the NuA3 histone acetyltransferase complex, that acetylates Lys-14 of histone H3. Recruitment of NuA3 to nucleosomes requires methylated histone H3. In conjunction with the FACT complex, NuA3 may be involved in transcriptional regulation. YNG1 is required for the HAT activity of NuA3 but not for its integrity. Mediates the interaction of SAS3 with nucleosomes. From Saccharomyces cerevisiae (strain ATCC 204508 / S288c) (Baker's yeast).
   6633..7688    -  CDS            ERG20: FPPS_YEAST - Also known as BOT3, FDS1, FPP1. Experimental evidence at protein level: Swiss-Prot protein existence level 1. Catalyzes the sequential condensation of isopentenyl pyrophosphate with the allylic pyrophosphates, dimethylallyl pyrophosphate, and then with the resultant geranylpyrophosphate to the ultimate product farnesyl pyrophosphate. From Saccharomyces cerevisiae (strain ATCC 204508 / S288c) (Baker's yeast).
   7702..8354    -  promoter       GAL1,10 promoter: GAL1 and GAL10 genes of S. cerevisiae; divergent inducible promoter, regulated by Gal4
   8367..8741    +  CDS            pyp: PYP_HALHA - Experimental evidence at protein level: Swiss-Prot protein existence level 1. Photoactive blue light protein. Probably functions as a photoreceptor for a negative phototaxis response. From Halorhodospira halophila (Ectothiorhodospira halophila).
   8749..9636    +  CDS            ALD6 (fragment): ALDH6_YEAST - Also known as ALDH1. Experimental evidence at protein level: Swiss-Prot protein existence level 1. Cytosolic aldehyde dehydrogenase which utilizes NADP+ as the preferred coenzyme. Performs the conversion of acetaldehyde to acetate. From Saccharomyces cerevisiae (strain ATCC 204508 / S288c) (Baker's yeast).
  10657..12318   +  CDS            RLC1_CITSI (fragment): Experimental evidence at protein level: Swiss-Prot protein existence level 1. Catalyzes the conversion of geranyl diphosphate to (+)-(4R)- limonene (PubMed:28272875, PubMed:28272876). Produces exclusively the (+)-enantiomer (PubMed:28272875). Can use neryl diphosphate as substrate (PubMed:28272876). Has no activity with farnesyl diphosphate (PubMed:28272875). From Citrus sinensis (Sweet orange) (Citrus aurantium var. sinensis).
  12687..12705   -  promoter       T3 promoter: promoter for bacteriophage T3 RNA polymerase
  12748..12770   -  protein_bind   lac operator (fragment): The lac repressor binds to the lac operator to inhibit transcription in E. coli. This inhibition can be relieved by adding lactose or isopropyl-β-D-thiogalactopyranoside (IPTG). lac repressor encoded by lacI
  12774..12804   -  promoter       lac promoter: promoter for the E. coli lac operon
  12819..12840   -  protein_bind   CAP binding site: CAP binding activates transcription in the presence of cAMP. E. coli catabolite activator protein
  12853..12945   -  CDS            lacI (fragment): lac repressor; lacI; The lac repressor binds to the lac operator to inhibit transcription in E. coli. This inhibition can be relieved by adding lactose or isopropyl-β-D-thiogalactopyranoside (IPTG).
  12947..13080   -  rep_origin     RSF ori (fragment): Plasmids containing the RSF 1030 origin of replication can be propagated in E. coli cells that contain additional plasmids with compatible origins.
>Addgene plasmid #165062 | pJT11F | addgene full sequence | sequence record 327683 | Addgene NGS Result
CCGTAAAAAGGCCGCGTTGCTGGCGTTTTTCCATAGGCTCCGCCCCCCTGACGAGCATCACAAAAATCGA
CGCTCAAGTCAGAGGTGGCGAAACCCGACAGGACTATAAAGATACCAGGCGTTTCCCCCTGGAAGCTCCC
TCGTGCGCTCTCCTGTTCCGACCCTGCCGCTTACCGGATACCTGTCCGCCTTTCTCCCTTCGGGAAGCGT
GGCGCTTTCTCATAGCTCACGCTGTAGGTATCTCAGTTCGGTGTAGGTCGTTCGCTCCAAGCTGGGCTGT
GTGCACGAACCCCCCGTTCAGCCCGACCGCTGCGCCTTATCCGGTAACTATCGTCTTGAGTCCAACCCGG
TAAGACACGACTTATCGCCACTGGCAGCAGCCACTGGTAACAGGATTAGCAGAGCGAGGTATGTAGGCGG
TGCTACAGAGTTCTTGAAGTGGTGGCCTAACTACGGCTACACTAGAAGAACAGTATTTGGTATCTGCGCT
CTGCTGAAGCCAGTTACCTTCGGAAAAAGAGTTGGTAGCTCTTGATCCGGCAAACAAACCACCGCTGGTA
GCGGTGGTTTTTTTGTTTGCAAGCAGCAGATTACGCGCAGAAAAAAAGGATCTCAAGAAGATCCTTTGAT
CTTTTCTACGGGGTCTGACGCTCAGTGGAACGAAAACTCACGTTAAGGGATTTTGGTCATGAGATTATCA
AAAAGGATCTTCACCTAGATCCTTTTAAATTAAAAATGAAGTTTTAAATCAATCTAAAGTATATATGAGT
AAACTTGGTCTGACAGTTACCAATGCTTAATCAGTGAGGCACCTATCTCAGCGATCTGTCTATTTCGTTC
ATCCATAGTTGCCTGACTCCCCGTCGTGTAGATAACTACGATACGGGAGGGCTTACCATCTGGCCCCAGT
GCTGCAATGATACCGCGAGACCCACGCTCACCGGCTCCAGATTTATCAGCAATAAACCAGCCAGCCGGAA
GGGCCGAGCGCAGAAGTGGTCCTGCAACTTTATCCGCCTCCATCCAGTCTATTAATTGTTGCCGGGAAGC
TAGAGTAAGTAGTTCGCCAGTTAATAGTTTGCGCAACGTTGTTGCCATTGCTACAGGCATCGTGGTGTCA
CGCTCGTCGTTTGGTATGGCTTCATTCAGCTCCGGTTCCCAACGATCAAGGCGAGTTACATGATCCCCCA
TGTTGTGCAAAAAAGCGGTTAGCTCCTTCGGTCCTCCGATCGTTGTCAGAAGTAAGTTGGCCGCAGTGTT
ATCACTCATGGTTATGGCAGCACTGCATAATTCTCTTACTGTCATGCCATCCGTAAGATGCTTTTCTGTG
ACTGGTGAGTACTCAACCAAGTCATTCTGAGAATAGTGTATGCGGCGACCGAGTTGCTCTTGCCCGGCGT
CAATACGGGATAATACCGCGCCACATAGCAGAACTTTAAAAGTGCTCATCATTGGAAAACGTTCTTCGGG
GCGAAAACTCTCAAGGATCTTACCGCTGTTGAGATCCAGTTCGATGTAACCCACTCGTGCACCCAACTGA
TCTTCAGCATCTTTTACTTTCACCAGCGTTTCTGGGTGAGCAAAAACAGGAAGGCAAAATGCCGCAAAAA
AGGGAATAAGGGCGACACGGAAATGTTGAATACTCATACTCTTCCTTTTTCAATATTATTGAAGCATTTA
TCAGGGTTATTGTCTCATGAGCGGATACATATTTGAATGTATTTAGAAAAATAAACAAATAGGGGTTCCG
CGCACATTTCCCCGAAAAGTGCCACCTGAACGAAGCATCTGTGCTTCATTTTGTAGAACAAAAATGCAAC
GCGAGAGCGCTAATTTTTCAAACAAAGAATCTGAGCTGCATTTTTACAGAACAGAAATGCAACGCGAAAG
CGCTATTTTACCAACGAAGAATCTGTGCTTCATTTTTGTAAAACAAAAATGCAACGCGAGAGCGCTAATT
TTTCAAACAAAGAATCTGAGCTGCATTTTTACAGAACAGAAATGCAACGCGAGAGCGCTATTTTACCAAC
AAAGAATCTATACTTCTTTTTTGTTCTACAAAAATGCATCCCGAGAGCGCTATTTTTCTAACAAAGCATC
TTAGATTACTTTTTTTCTCCTTTGTGCGCTCTATAATGCAGTCTCTTGATAACTTTTTGCACTGTAGGTC
CGTTAAGGTTAGAAGAAGGCTACTTTGGTGTCTATTTTCTCTTCCATAAAAAAAGCCTGACTCCACTTCC
CGCGTTTACTGATTACTAGCGAAGCTGCGGGTGCATTTTTTCAAGATAAAGGCATCCCCGATTATATTCT
ATACCGATGTGGATTGCGCATACTTTGTGAACAGAAAGTGATAGCGTTGATGATTCTTCATTGGTCAGAA
AATTATGAACGGTTTCTTCTATTTTGTCTCTATATACTACGTATAGGAAATGTTTACATTTTCGTATTGT
TTTCGATTCACTCTATGAATAGTTCTTACTACAATTTTTTTGTCTAAAGAGTAATACTAGAGATAAACAT
AAAAAATGTAGAGGTCGAGTTTAGATGCAAGTTCAAGGAGCGAAAGGTGGATGGGTAGGTTATATAGGGA
TATAGCACAGAGATATATAGCAAAGAGATACTTTTGAGCAATGTTTGTGGAAGCGGTATTCGCAATATTT
TAGTAGCTCGTTACAGTCCGGTGCGTTTTTGGTTTTTTGAAAGTGCGTCTTCAGAGCGCTTTTGGTTTTC
AAAAGCGCTCTGAAGTTCCTATACTTTCTAGAGAATAGGAACTTCGGAATAGGAACTTCAAAGCGTTTCC
GAAAACGAGCGCTTCCGAAAATGCAACGCGAGCTGCGCACATACAGCTCACTGTTCACGTCGCACCTATA
TCTGCGTGTTGCCTGTATATATATATACATGAGAAGAACGGCATAGTGCGTGTTTATGCTTAAATGCGTA
CTTATATGCGTCTATTTATGTAGGATGAAAGGTAGTCTAGTACCTCCTGTGATATTATCCCATTCCATGC
GGGGTATCGTATGCTTCCTTCAGCACTACCCTTTAGCTGTTCTATATGCTGCCACTCCTCAATTGGATTA
GTCTCATCCTTCAATGCTATCATTTCCTTTGATATTGGATCATACTAAGAAACCATTATTATCATGACAT
TAACCTATAAAAATAGGCGTATCACGAGGCCCTTTCGTCTCGCGCGTTTCGGTGATGACGGTGAAAACCT
CTGACACATGCAGCTCCCGGAGACGGTCACAGCTTGTCTGTAAGCGGATGCCGGGAGCAGACAAGCCCGT
CAGGGCGCGTCAGCGGGTGTTGGCGGGTGTCGGGGCTGGCTTAACTATGCGGCATCAGAGCAGATTGTAC
TGAGAGTGCACCATATCGACTACGTCGTTAAGGCCGTTTCTGACAGAGTAAAATTCTTGAGGGAACTTTC
ACCATTATGGGAAATGGTTCAAGAAGGTATTGACTTAAACTCCATCAAATGGTCAGGTCATTGAGTGTTT
TTTATTTGTTGTATTTTTTTTTTTTTAGAGAAAATCCTCCAATATATAAATTAGGAATCATAGTTTCATG
ATTTTCTGTTACACCTAACTTTTTGTGTGGTGCCCTCCTCCTTGTCAATATTAATGTTAAAGTGCAATTC
TTTTTCCTTATCACGTTGAGCCATTAGTATCAATTTGCTTACCTGTATTCCTTTACATCCTCCTTTTTCT
CCTTCTTGATAAATGTATGTAGATTGCGTATATAGTTTCGTCTACCCTATGAACATATTCCATTTTGTAA
TTTCGTGTCGTTTCTATTATGAATTTCATTTATAAAGTTTATGTACAAATATCATAAAAAAAGAGAATCT
TTTTAAGCAAGGATTTTCTTAACTTCTTCGGCGACAGCATCACCGACTTCGGTGGTACTGTTGGAACCAC
CTAAATCACCAGTTCTGATACCTGCATCCAAAACCTTTTTAACTGCATCTTCAATGGCCTTACCTTCTTC
AGGCAAGTTCAATGACAATTTCAACATCATTGCAGCAGACAAGATAGTGGCGATAGGGTTGACCTTATTC
TTTGGCAAATCTGGAGCAGAACCGTGGCATGGTTCGTACAAACCAAATGCGGTGTTCTTGTCTGGCAAAG
AGGCCAAGGACGCAGATGGCAACAAACCCAAGGAACCTGGGATAACGGAGGCTTCATCGGAGATGATATC
ACCAAACATGTTGCTGGTGATTATAATACCATTTAGGTGGGTTGGGTTCTTAACTAGGATCATGGCGGCA
GAATCAATCAATTGATGTTGAACCTTCAATGTAGGGAATTCGTTCTTGATGGTTTCCTCCACAGTTTTTC
TCCATAATCTTGAAGAGGCCAAAACATTAGCTTTATCCAAGGACCAAATAGGCAATGGTGGCTCATGTTG
TAGGGCCATGAAAGCGGCCATTCTTGTGATTCTTTGCACTTCTGGAACGGTGTATTGTTCACTATCCCAA
GCGACACCATCACCATCGTCTTCCTTTCTCTTACCAAAGTAAATACCTCCCACTAATTCTCTGACAACAA
CGAAGTCAGTACCTTTAGCAAATTGTGGCTTGATTGGAGATAAGTCTAAAAGAGAGTCGGATGCAAAGTT
ACATGGTCTTAAGTTGGCGTACAATTGAAGTTCTTTACGGATTTTTAGTAAACCTTGTTCAGGTCTAACA
CTACCGGTACCCCATTTAGGACCACCCACAGCACCTAACAAAACGGCATCAGCCTTCTTGGAGGCTTCCA
GCGCCTCATCTGGAAGTGGAACACCTGTAGCATCGATAGCAGCACCACCAATTAAATGATTTTCGAAATC
GAACTTGACATTGGAACGAACATCAGAAATAGCTTTAAGAACCTTAATGGCTTCGGCTGTGATTTCTTGA
CCAACGTGGTCACCTGGCAAAACGACGATCTTCTTAGGGGCAGACATTAGAATGGTATATCCTTGAAATA
TATATATATATATTGCTGAAATGTAAAAGGTAAGAAAAGTTAGAAAGTAAGACGATTGCTAACCACCTAT
TGGAAAAAACAATAGGTCCTTAAATAATATTGTCAACTTCAAGTATTGTGATGCAAGCATTTAGTCATGA
ACGCTTCTCTATTCTATATGAAAAGCCGGTTCCGGCGCTCTCACCTTTCCTTTTTCTCCCAATTTTTCAG
TTGAAAAAGGTATATGCGTCAGGCGACCTCTGAAATTAACAAAAAATTTCCAGTCATCGAATTTGATTCT
GTGCGATAGCGCCCCTGTGTGTTCTCGTTATGTTGAGGAAAAAAATAATGGTTGCTAAGAGATTCGAACT
CTTGCATCTTACGATACCTGAGTATTCCCACAGTTAACTGCGGTCAAGATATTTCTTGAATCAGGCGCCT
TAGACCGCTCGGCCAAACAACCAATTACTTGTTGAGAAATAGAGTATAATTATCCTATAAATATAACGTT
TTTGAACACACATGAACAAGGAAGTACAGGACAATTGATTTTGAAGAGAATGTGGATTTTGATGTAATTG
TTGGGATTCCATTTTTAATAAGGCAATAATATTAGGTATGTAGATATACTAGAAGTTCTCCTCGACCGGT
CGATATGCGGTGTGAAATACCGCACAGATGCGTAAGGAGAAAATACCGCATCAGGAAATTGTAAGCGTTA
ATATTTTGTTAAAATTCGCGTTAAATTTTTGTTAAATCAGCTCATTTTTTAACCAATAGGCCGAAATCGG
CAAAATCCCTTATAAATCAAAAGAATAGACCGAGATAGGGT
[37 nt withheld, positions 5782-5818]
AAAGAACGTGGACTCCAACGTCAAAGG
[49 nt withheld, positions 5846-5894]
T
[91 nt withheld, positions 5896-5986]
G
[124 nt withheld, positions 5988-6111]
CCATTCGCCATTCAGGCTGCGCAACTGTTGGGAAGGGCGATCGGTGCGGGCCTCTTCGCTATTACGCCAG
CTGGCGAAAGGGGGATGTGCTGCAAGGCGATTAAGTTGGGTAACGCCAGGGTTTTCCCAGTCACGACGTT
GTAAAACGACGGCCAGTGAGCGCGCGTAATACGACTCACTATAGGGCGAATTGGGTACCGGGCCCATTGT
AGCAAAGATTGTAAGGAAATAGCAAACCAGAGGTCCAAGTCAAAACGGCAAAAAAGAAGAAAGTAAGCAA
TATAATGGACGGGTTTACATGTTTAAATATATGTACATGTATGTAGTCTTATACTTTCAAAACATAATCG
CATGCGGGTCATCAAAATAAACCTCCATTTTGGACTTGGGAAAAAGAAAATTTGATTTAAACTGTTGTAT
GTAGCTAACAATACATAAAACTATTTAAATAAAATAGGAATAAGAATGCTCAATTAAAAAATGATTTATT
TTCTAACAAAACTTCCTGCAGGTCACTATTATTTGCTTCTCTTGTAAACTTTGTTCAAGAACGCAGTTAA
GACATCAGCTTTGAAGCCACGAGACTCATCGACCTGAGAAATTTTGGCCTTCAAATCCTTGGCAATAGAC
TCTTCATATTCGTGGTATAGCTGTTCAATTTTCAAGTCATTGAAAATCTTTTTGCATTTGGCTTCTGCGA
CTGAGTCCTTCTTACCGTAATTTTCGTCTAAAGTCTTTCTTTGTTCTGCGGAAGCAAGTTCTAATGCCTT
GTTGATTACCCAAGAACATTTGTTATCTTGGATATCTGTACCGATCTTACCGATCTGTTCTGGGGTACCG
AAGCAGTCTAAGTAGTCATCTTGAATTTGGAAGTATTCACCCAATGGAATCAAGACATCTCTGGCTTGTT
TCAAATCCTTTTCATCCGTGATACCGGCAACGTACATGGCCAATGCGACAGGCAAGTAGAAAGAATAGTA
AGCAGTCTTGAAAGTAACTATGAAGGAGTGCTTCTTTAGGGAGAACTTACTCAAGTCGACTTTGTCTTCA
GGTGCAGTGATTAAGTCCATCAATTGGCCCAATTCGGTTTGGAAGGTGACCTCATGGAACAATTCGGTGA
TATCTATGTAGTATTTTTCGTTTCTGAAGTGAGATTTCAAAAGCTTGTAGATAGCAGCCTCTAACATGAA
TGCGTCCCAGATGGCAATTTCCCCAACTTCAGGAACCTTGTACCAACATGGTTGGCCTCTTCTGGTAATG
GACTTGTCCATCATATCATCGGCGACCAAGAAGTAAGCCTGCAACAACTCAATGCACCAACCTAGAATGG
CAACCTTTTCGTATTCTTCTTGCCCCAATTGTTCAACGGTCTTGTTGGAGAGAATAGCATACGTGTCCAC
AACGGACAAACCTCTATTTAGCTTACCGCCTGGAGTGTTGTAGTTCAATGAGTGGGCATACCAGTCACAT
GCTTCCTTAGGCATACCGTAAGCCAAAAGCGATGCGTTCAATTCCTCTACTAATTTAGGGAAAACGTTCA
AGAATCTCTCTCTCCTAATTTCTTTTTCTGAAGCCATTTTGCTAGCTATAGTTTTTTCTCCTTGACGTTA
AAGTATAGAGGTATATTAACAATTTTTTGTTGATACTTTTATGACATTTGAATAAGAAGTAATACAAACC
GAAAATGTTGAAAGTATTAGTTAAAGTGGTTATGCAGCTTTTGCATTTATATATCTGTTAATAGATCAAA
AATCATCGCTTCGCTGATTAATTACCCCAGAAATAAGGCTAAAAAACTAATCGCATTATTATCCTATGGT
TGTTAATTTGATTCGTTGATTTGAAGGTTTGTGGGGCCAGGTTACTGCCAATTTTTCCTCTTCATAACCA
TAAAAGCTAGTATTGTAGAATCTTTATTGTTCGGAGCAGTGCGGCGCGAGGCACATCTGCGTTTCAGGAA
CGCGACCGGTGAAGACCAGGACGCACGGAGGAGAGTCTTCCGTCGGAGGGCTGTCGCCCGCTCGGCGGCT
TCTAATCCGTACTTCAATATAGCAATGAGCAGTTAAGCGTATTACTGAAAGTTCCAAAGAGAAGGTTTTT
TTAGGCTAAGATAATGGGGCTCTTTACATTTCCACAACATATAAGTAAGATTAGATATGGATATGTATAT
GGTGGTATTGCCATGTAATATGATTATTAAACTTCTTTGCGTCCATCCAAAAAAAAAGTAAGAATTTTTG
AAAATTCAATATAAAATGGAACACGTTGCTTTCGGTTCTGAAGATATTGAAAACACTTTGGCTAAAATGG
ATGATGGTCAATTAGACGGTTTAGCTTTCGGTGCTATTCAATTGGACGGTGATGGTAACATTTTGCAATA
CAATGCTGCTGAAGGTGATATTACTGGTAGAGATCCAAAACAAGTTATTGGTAAGAACTTCTTTAAGGAC
GTTGCTCCAGGTACTGACTCTCCAGAGTTCTATGGTAAGTTTAAGGAAGGTGTTGCTTCTGGTAACTTAA
ACACTATGTTTGAATGGATGATCCCAACTTCCAGAGGTCCAACTAAGGTTAAAGTTCACATGAAAAAGGC
TTTATCTGGTGACTCTTACTGGGTTTTCGTTAAAAGAGTTTAATAAAGCCCTATACTTTGCTTCTTTATG
TAAGAAGGTTGGTATTCCAGCTGGTGTCGTCAACATCGTTCCAGGTCCTGGTAGAACTGTTGGTGCTGCT
TTGACCAACGACCCAAGAATCAGAAAGCTGGCTTTTACCGGTTCTACAGAAGTCGGTAAGAGTGTTGCTG
TCGACTCTTCTGAATCTAACTTGAAGAAAATCACTTTGGAACTAGGTGGTAAGTCCGCCCATTTGGTCTT
TGACGATGCTAACATTAAGAAGACTTTACCAAATCTAGTAAACGGTATTTTCAAGAACGCTGGTCAAATT
TGTTCCTCTGGTTCTAGAATTTACGTTCAAGAAGGTATTTACGACGAACTATTGGCTGCTTTCAAGGCTT
ACTTGGAAACCGAAATCAAAGTTGGTAATCCATTTGACAAGGCTAACTTCCAAGGTGCTATCACTAACCG
TCAACAATTCGACACAATTATGAACTACATCGATATCGGTAAGAAAGAAGGCGCCAAGATCTTAACTGGT
GGCGAAAAAGTTGGTGACAAGGGTTACTTCATCAGACCAACCGTTTTCTACGATGTTAATGAAGACATGA
GAATTGTTAAGGAAGAAATTTTTGGACCAGTTGTCACTGTCGCAAAGTTCAAGACTTTAGAAGAAGGTGT
CGAAATGGCTAACAGCTCTGAATTCGGTCTAGGTTCTGGTATCGAAACAGAATCTTTGAGCACAGGTTTG
AAGGTGGCCAAGATGTTGAAGGCCGGTACCGTCTGGATCAACACATACAACGATTTTGACTCCAGAGTTC
CATTCGGTGGTGTTAAGCAATCTGGTTACGGTAGAGAAATGGGTGAAGAAGTCTACCATGCATACACTGA
AGTAAAAGCTGTCAGAATTAAGTTGTAATGTACCAACCTGCATTTCTTTCCGTCATATACACAAAATACT
TTCATATAAACTTACTTGGTCTTACGTCATAAATAAATATGTATACATATAAATTAAAAAATTTGGTTTT
ATATTTTTACAAAAAGAATCGTTTACTTCATTTCTCCCTTTTAAGCGATACAATCCATGAAAAAAGAGAA
AAAGAGAGAACAGGCTTGTGCCTTCTTTAAAACATCCCACACAAAATCATATTGAATTGAATTTTACATC
TTAAGCTAGTGTACAACAACTGCTATATCCAAAGAAAACTAACCTCGAGTGTACTAATCCAAGGAGGTTT
ACGGACCAGAGGAACTTTCCAGATTCAGATCACAGCAATATAGGACTGGAAAACATCAGGTAGCCGCACT
CAACTTGTAACTGGCAACTACTTTGCATTAAACTCCAATTAAATGCGGTAGAATCTTTTCAGAAAAGGTA
TTCAACGTCAATTCGGAAAGCTTCCTTCCGGAATGGCTTAAGTAGGTTGCAATTTCTTTTTCTATTAGTA
GCTAAAAATGGGTCACGTGATCTATATTCGAAAGGGGCGGTTGCCTCAGGAAGGCACCGGCGGTCTTTCG
TCCGTGCGGAGATATCTGCGCCGTTCAGGGGTCCATGTGCCTTGGACGATATTAAGGCAGAAGGCAGTAT
CGGGGCGGATCACTCCGAACCGAGATTAGTTAAGCCCTTCCCATCTCAAGATGGGGAGCAAATGGCATTA
TACTCCTGCTAGAAAGTTAACTGTGCACATATTCTTAAATTATACAATGTTCTGGAGAGCTATTGTTTAA
AAAACAAACATTTCGCAGGCTAAAATGTGGAGATAGGATTAGTTTTGTAGACATATATAAACAATCAGTA
ATTGGATTGAAAATTTGGTGTTGTGAATTGCTCTTCATTATGCACCTTATTCAATTATCATCAAGAATAG
CAATAGTTAAGTAAACACAAGATTAACATAATAAAAAAAATAATTCTTTCATAGGATCTAAAATGAGAAG
ATCCGCTAACTATCAACCATCCATTTGGGACCACGACTTTTTACAATCCTTGAACTCTAACTACACCGAC
GAAGCATACAAGAGAAGAGCAGAAGAATTACGTGGTAAAGTAAAGATAGCCATCAAAGATGTCATCGAAC
CTTTGGACCAATTGGAATTGATTGATAACTTGCAAAGATTGGGTTTAGCCCATAGATTTGAAACCGAAAT
CAGAAACATCTTGAACAACATCTATAACAACAATAAGGATTACAACTGGAGAAAGGAAAATTTGTACGCT
ACTTCCTTGGAATTCAGATTGTTAAGACAACACGGTTACCCAGTCAGTCAAGAAGTTTTTAACGGTTTCA
AGGATGACCAAGGTGGTTTTATTTGTGATGACTTCAAGGGTATATTGTCCTTGCATGAAGCTTCTTACTA
CTCATTGGAAGGTGAAAGTATAATGGAAGAAGCATGGCAATTCACTTCCAAACACTTGAAGGAAGTTATG
ATAAGTAAAAATATGGAAGAAGATGTTTTCGTAGCTGAACAAGCAAAGAGAGCCTTGGAATTACCATTGC
ATTGGAAAGTTCCTATGTTGGAAGCAAGATGGTTCATCCATATATACGAAAGAAGAGAAGATAAGAACCA
CTTGTTGTTGGAATTGGCAAAGATGGAATTCAATACATTACAAGCCATCTATCAAGAAGAATTGAAGGAA
ATCTCTGGTTGGTGGAAGGATACCGGTTTGGGTGAAAAGTTGTCATTCGCTAGAAATAGATTGGTCGCAT
CTTTCTTATGGTCAATGGGTATTGCCTTTGAACCTCAATTCGCTTACTGTAGAAGAGTTTTGACAATCTC
TATTGCATTGATCACCGTTATAGATGACATCTATGACGTATACGGTACTTTGGATGAATTGGAAATCTTT
ACAGACGCTGTTGAAAGATGGGATATCAACTATGCATTAAAGCATTTGCCAGGTTACATGAAGATGTGCT
TTTTAGCCTTGTACAACTTCGTCAACGAATTCGCTTACTACGTTTTGAAGCAACAAGATTTCGACTTATT
GTTATCTATTAAAAACGCTTGGTTGGGTTTGATACAAGCCTATTTGGTAGAGGCTAAGTGGTACCATTCT
AAGTACACACCTAAGTTGGAAGAATACTTGGAAAACGGTTTAGTCTCAATCACTGGTCCATTGATCATCA
CAATCTCCTATTTGAGTGGTACTAACCCTATCATTAAAAAGGAATTGGAATTCTTGGAATCAAACCCAGA
TATCGTTCACTGGTCTTCAAAAATTTTCAGATTGCAAGATGACTTAGGTACTTCCAGTGACGAAATTCAA
AGAGGTGACGTACCTAAATCTATACAATGCTACATGCATGAAACAGGTGCATCAGAAGAAGTTGCCAGAC
AACACATTAAGGATATGATGAGACAAATGTGGAAAAAGGTTAATGCTTACACCGCAGATAAAGACTCCCC
ATTGACTGGTACTACAACCGAATTCTTGTTGAACTTAGTTAGAATGTCTCATTTCATGTATTTGCATGGT
GACGGTCACGGTGTACAAAATCAAGAAACCATTGATGTCGGTTTTACTTTGTTATTCCAACCTATTCCAT
TAGAAGATAAACACATGGCATTCACCGCATCACCAGGTACAAAGGGTTAATAGTGACCATGGCGGATTGA
GAGCAAATCGTTAAGTTCAGGTCAAGTAAAAATTGATTTCGAAAACTAATTTCTCTTATACAATCCTTTG
ATTGGACCGTCATCCTTTCGAATATAAGATTTTGTTAAGAATATTTTAGACAGAGATCTACTTTATATTT
AATATCTAGATATTACATAATTTCCTCTCTAATAAAATATCATTAATAAAATAAAAATGAAGCGATTTGA
TTTTGTGTTGTCAACTTAGTTTGCCGCTATGCCTCTTGGGTAATGCTATTATTGAATCGAAGGGCTTTAT
TATATTACCCTTTAGCTTATTCTGAGGTTTCTGTGGCGTCCGCGGTGGAGCTCCAGCTTTTGTTCCCTTT
AGTGAGGGTTAATTGCGCGCTTGGCGTAATCATGGTCATAGCTGTTTCCTGTGTGAAATTGTTATCCGCT
CACAATTCCACACAACATACGAGCCGGAAGCATAAAGTGTAAAGCCTGGGGTGCCTAATGAGTGAGCTAA
CTCACATTAATTGCGTTGCGCTCACTGCCCGCTTTCCAGTCGGGAAACCTGTCGTGCCAGCTGCATTAAT
GAATCGGCCAACGCGCGGGGAGAGGCGGTTTGCGTATTGGGCGCTCTTCCGCTTCCTCGCTCACTGACTC
GCTGCGCTCGGTCGTTCGGCTGCGGCGAGCGGTATCAGCTCACTCAAAGGCGGTAATACGGTTATCCACA
GAATCAGGGGATAACGCAGGAAAGAACATGTGAGCAAAAGGCCAGCAAAAGGCCAGGAA
